Addgene plasmid #162850: pUCP20 PilBD117*
Purpose: Expression of PilB D117 Amber with a C-terminal histag
Depositing lab: Katrina Forest. Depositing organization: University of Wisconsin, Madison.
Backbone
  Vector backbone: pUCP20
  Backbone size w/o insert (bp): 3643
  Vector type: Bacterial Expression
Growth in bacteria
  Bacterial resistance: Ampicillin, 100 μg/mL
  Growth temperature: 37°C
  Growth strain: DH5alpha
  Copy number: High Copy
Gene/Insert
  Gene/Insert name: PilB
  Species: Pseudomonas aeruginosa
  Insert size (bp): 1728
  Mutation: D117Amber
  Tag / fusion protein: Histidine tag (H6x) (C terminal on insert)
  Cloning method: Gibson Cloning
Resource information
  A portion of this plasmid was derived from a plasmid made by: clone from pUCP20 PilB
Terms and licenses: Academic/Nonprofit Terms; Industry Terms: Not Available to Industry
Depositor comments: Amber mutation was inserted concomitant to replacing the original UAG stop codon with UAA from pUCP20 PilB
How to cite: pUCP20 PilBD117* was a gift from Katrina Forest (Addgene plasmid # 162850 ; http://n2t.net/addgene:162850 ; RRID:Addgene_162850)
