[The description below was written by a language model from this plasmid's Addgene catalogue record and pLannotate feature annotations shown in this document.]
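Description:
pUCP20 PilBD117* is a bacterial expression plasmid built on pUCP20, an Escherichia coli–Pseudomonas shuttle backbone. The annotated sequence (about 5.4 kb) carries two replication systems: a high-copy ColE1/pUC-type origin for propagation in E. coli, and the broad-host-range pRO1600 oriV together with its Rep protein coding region (annotated as a fragment), which supports maintenance in Pseudomonas aeruginosa. Selection is by the β-lactamase gene (AmpR) under its own promoter, giving resistance to ampicillin and carbenicillin. Short remnants of bom, rop and lacI are also annotated; only a small lacI fragment is present, so the plasmid does not itself supply functional lac repressor.

The insert is pilB from P. aeruginosa, encoding the ATPase motor that powers type IV pilus assembly and so contributes to twitching motility, adhesion and biofilm formation. It sits directly downstream of the lac promoter and operator, with a CAP binding site just upstream across the circular junction, and carries a C-terminal six-histidine tag for detection or affinity purification. The codon for Asp117 has been changed to an amber (UAG) stop. At the same time, the natural UAG stop codon of the parent pUCP20 PilB construct was replaced with UAA, leaving the amber codon at position 117 as the only UAG in the reading frame. This design is typical of amber suppression, in which a suppressor tRNA/synthetase pair supplied separately would insert a noncanonical amino acid at that site. With the tag at the C terminus, only read-through, full-length protein would be tagged. The record itself gives only expression of the amber mutant as the purpose and does not name a suppression system or an intended amino acid.
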