Features (pLannotate 1.2.2; 12 found; start..end, strand, type, name):
      1..31      +  promoter       lac promoter: promoter for the E. coli lac operon
     39..55      +  protein_bind   lac operator: The lac repressor binds to the lac operator to inhibit transcription in E. coli. This inhibition can be relieved by adding lactose or isopropyl-β-D-thiogalactopyranoside (IPTG). lac repressor encoded by lacI
     75..1772    +  CDS            pilB: PILB_PSEAE - Experimental evidence at protein level: Swiss-Prot protein existence level 1. ATPase component of the type IV pilus (T4P) that plays a role in surface and host cell adhesion, colonization, biofilm maturation, virulence, and twitching, a form of surface-associated motility facilitated by cycles of extension, adhesion, and retraction of T4P fibers (PubMed:15659660, PubMed:28854278). Acts as a molecular motor to provide the energy that is required for biogenesis of the pilus and the extrusion of substrates generated in the cytoplasm (PubMed:8102361, PubMed:18174131). PilB ATPase acti
   1803..2632    -  CDS            pRO1600 Rep (fragment): replication protein for the broad-host-range plasmid pRO1600 from Pseudomonas aeruginosa&nbsp
   2646..2997    +  rep_origin     pRO1600 oriV: broad-host-range origin of replication from Pseudomonas aeruginosa plasmid pRO1600; requires the pRO1600 Rep protein for replication (West et al., 1994)
   3043..3091    -  misc_feature   bom (fragment): basis of mobility region from pBR322
   3193..3228    -  CDS            rop (fragment): Rop protein, which maintains plasmids at low copy number; rop
   3323..3427    +  promoter       AmpR promoter: bla
   3428..4288    +  CDS            AmpR: β-lactamase; bla; confers resistance to ampicillin, carbenicillin, and related antibiotics
   4459..5047    +  rep_origin     ori: high-copy-number ColE1/pMB1/pBR322/pUC origin of replication
   5230..5322    +  CDS            lacI (fragment): lac repressor; lacI; The lac repressor binds to the lac operator to inhibit transcription in E. coli. This inhibition can be relieved by adding lactose or isopropyl-β-D-thiogalactopyranoside (IPTG).
   5335..5356    +  protein_bind   CAP binding site: CAP binding activates transcription in the presence of cAMP. E. coli catabolite activator protein
>Addgene plasmid #162850 | pUCP20 PilBD117* | addgene full sequence | sequence record 329255 | Addgene NGS Result
TTTACACTTTATGCTTCCGGCTCGTATGTTGTGTGGAATTGTGAGCGGATAACAATTTCACACAGGAAAC
AGCTATGAACGACAGCATCCAACTGAGCGGTCTGTCCCGACAGCTCGTCCAAGCCAATCTACTCGACGAA
AAGACCGCCCTGCAGGCCCAGACGCAGGCGCAGCGCAACAAGCTGTCGCTGGTGACGCACCTGGTGCAGA
ACAAGCTGGTAAGCGGCCTGGCCCTGGCCGAATTGTCCGCCGAGCAGTTCGGCATCGCCTATTGCGACCT
GAACAGCCTGGACAGGGAAAGCTTTCCGCGGGACGCCATCAGCGAAAAGCTGGTCCGCCAGCACCGGGTC
ATTCCCCTGTGGCGGCGGGGCAACAAGTTGTTCGTAGGCATCTCCGACGCCGCCAACCACCAGGCCATCA
ACTAGGTCCAGTTCAGCACTGGCCTGACGACCGAGGCCATTCTGGTCGAGGACGACAAGCTCGGCCTTGC
CATCGACAAGCTATTCGAGAATGCAACCGACGGCTTGGCAGGTCTCGATGACGTGGACCTGGAAGGACTG
GATGTAGGCGTCAAGGAAACGTCCGGACAAGAAGATACTGGCGCGGAGGCAGACGACGCTCCCGTCGTCC
GCTTCGTCAACAAGATGCTGCTGGACGCTATCAAAGGCGGGTCTTCCGACTTGCACTTCGAGCCCTACGA
GAAGATCTACCGGGTGCGCTTCCGTACCGACGGCATGCTTCACGAAGTGGCCAAGCCGCCGATCCAGTTG
GCCAGTCGTATCTCTGCTCGTCTCAAGGTAATGGCCGGCCTGGATATCTCCGAACGACGCAAGCCGCAGG
ACGGACGGATCAAGATGCGCGTGTCGAAGACCAAGTCCATCGACTTCCGCGTCAACACCCTGCCGACCCT
GTGGGGCGAGAAGATCGTGATGCGGATCCTCGACTCCTCCAGCGCGCAGATGGGCATCGACGCCCTGGGC
TACGAGGAGGACCAGAAGGAACTCTACCTGGCCGCACTCAAGCAGCCGCAGGGCATGATCCTGGTCACCG
GCCCCACCGGCTCGGGCAAGACGGTATCGCTGTACACCGGCCTGAACATCCTCAATACCACCGACATCAA
CATTTCCACCGCCGAAGACCCGGTGGAGATCAACCTGGAAGGCATCAACCAGGTCAACGTCAATCCGCGC
CAGGGCATGGACTTCTCCCAGGCGCTGCGCGCCTTCCTGCGCCAGGACCCGGACGTGATCATGGTCGGCG
AGATCCGCGACCTGGAGACCGCCGAGATCGCCATCAAGGCGGCGCAGACCGGGCATATGGTGATGTCCAC
CCTGCACACCAACAGCGCCGCCGAGACCCTGACCCGCCTGCTGAACATGGGCGTACCGGCGTTCAACCTG
GCGACCTCGGTGAACCTGATCATCGCCCAGCGCCTTGCGCGAAAACTCTGTTCGCACTGCAAGAAAGAGC
ACGACGTACCGAAGGAAACCCTGCTTCACGAAGGTTTCCCAGAAGAGTTGATCGGCACCTTCAAGCTGTA
TTCACCAGTGGGCTGCGACCATTGCAAGAACGGTTACAAGGGCCGTGTCGGTATTTATGAAGTAGTTAAA
AACACCCCGGCCCTGCAGCGGATTATCATGGAGGAAGGCAACTCCATCGAGATCGCCGAGCAAGCCCGCA
AAGAAGGCTTCAACGATCTGCGCACCTCAGGCCTGCTGAAAGCCATGCAGGGGATCACCAGCCTGGAGGA
AGTCAACCGCGTGACCAAGGATAGGCCGGGCCATCATCATCACCATCATTAAGCCAGATCCAGCGGCATC
TGGGTTAGTCGAGCGCGGGCCGCTTCCCATGTCTCACCAGGGCGAGCCTGTTTCGCGATCTCAGCATCTG
AAATCTTCCCGGCCTTGCGCTTCGCTGGGGCCTTACCCACCGCCTTGGCGGGCTTCTTCGGTCCAAAACT
GAACAACAGATGTGTGACCTTGCGCCCGGTCTTTCGCTGCGCCCACTCCACCTGTAGCGGGCTGTGCTCG
TTGATCTGCGTCACGGCTGGATCAAGCACTCGCAACTTGAAGTCCTTGATCGAGGGATACCGGCCTTCCA
GTTGAAACCACTTTCGCAGCTGGTCAATTTCTATTTCGCGCTGGCCGATGCTGTCCCATTGCATGAGCAG
CTCGTAAAGCCTGATCGCGTGGGTGCTGTCCATCTTGGCCACGTCAGCCAAGGCGTATTTGGTGAACTGT
TTGGTGAGTTCCGTCAGGTACGGCAGCATGTCTTTGGTGAACCTGAGTTCTACACGGCCCTCACCCTCCC
GGTAGATGATTGTTTGCACCCAGCCGGTAATCATCACACTCGGTCTTTTCCCCTTGCCATTGGGCTCTTG
GGTTAACCGGACTTCCCGCCGTTTCAGGCGCAGGGCCGCTTCTTTGAGCTGGTTGTAGGAAGATTCGATA
GGGACACCCGCCATCGTCGCTATGTCCTCCGCCGTCACTGAATACATCACTTCATCGGTGACAGGCTCGC
TCCTCTTCACCTGGCTAATACAGGCCAGAACGATCCGCTGTTCCTGAACACTGAGGCGATACGCGGCCTC
GACCAGGGCATTGCTTTTGTAAACCATTGGGGGTGAGGCCACGTTCGACATTCCTTGTGTATAAGGGGAC
ACTGTATCTGCGTCCCACAATACAACAAATCCGTCCCTTTACAACAACAAATCCGTCCCTTCTTAACAAC
AAATCCGTCCCTTAATGGCAACAAATCCGTCCCTTTTTAAACTCTACAGGCCACGGATTACGTGGCCTGT
AGACGTCCTAAAAGGTTTAAAAGGGAAAAGGAAGAAAAGGGTGGAAACGCAAAAAACGCACCACTACGTG
GCCCCGTTGGGGCCGCATTTGTGCCCCTGAAGGGGCGGGGGAGGCGTCTGGGCAATCCCCGTTTTACCAG
TCCCCTATCGCCGCCTGAGAGGGCGCAGGAAGCGAGTAATCAGGGTATCGAGGCGGATTCACCCTTGGCG
TCCAACCAGCGGCACCAGCGGCGCCTGAGAGGATGGTGCACTCTCAGTACAATCTGCTCTGATGCCGCAT
AGTTAAGCCAGCCCCGACACCCGCCAACACCCGCTGACGCGCCCTGACGGGCTTGTCTGCTCCCGGCATC
CGCTTACAGACAAGCTGTGACCGTCTCCGGGAGCTGCATGTGTCAGAGGTTTTCACCGTCATCACCGAAA
CGCGCGAGACGAAAGGGCCTCGTGATACGCCTATTTTTATAGGTTAATGTCATGATAATAATGGTTTCTT
AGACGTCAGGTGGCACTTTTCGGGGAAATGTGCGCGGAACCCCTATTTGTTTATTTTTCTAAATACATTC
AAATATGTATCCGCTCATGAGACAATAACCCTGATAAATGCTTCAATAATATTGAAAAAGGAAGAGTATG
AGTATTCAACATTTCCGTGTCGCCCTTATTCCCTTTTTTGCGGCATTTTGCCTTCCTGTTTTTGCTCACC
CAGAAACGCTGGTGAAAGTAAAAGATGCTGAAGATCAGTTGGGTGCACGAGTGGGTTACATCGAACTGGA
TCTCAACAGCGGTAAGATCCTTGAGAGTTTTCGCCCCGAAGAACGTTTTCCAATGATGAGCACTTTTAAA
GTTCTGCTATGTGGCGCGGTATTATCCCGTATTGACGCCGGGCAAGAGCAACTCGGTCGCCGCATACACT
ATTCTCAGAATGACTTGGTTGAGTACTCACCAGTCACAGAAAAGCATCTTACGGATGGCATGACAGTAAG
AGAATTATGCAGTGCTGCCATAACCATGAGTGATAACACTGCGGCCAACTTACTTCTGACAACGATCGGA
GGACCGAAGGAGCTAACCGCTTTTTTGCACAACATGGGGGATCATGTAACTCGCCTTGATCGTTGGGAAC
CGGAGCTGAATGAAGCCATACCAAACGACGAGCGTGACACCACGATGCCTGTAGCAATGGCAACAACGTT
GCGCAAACTATTAACTGGCGAACTACTTACTCTAGCTTCCCGGCAACAATTAATAGACTGGATGGAGGCG
GATAAAGTTGCAGGACCACTTCTGCGCTCGGCCCTTCCGGCTGGCTGGTTTATTGCTGATAAATCTGGAG
CCGGTGAGCGTGGGTCTCGCGGTATCATTGCAGCACTGGGGCCAGATGGTAAGCCCTCCCGTATCGTAGT
TATCTACACGACGGGGAGTCAGGCAACTATGGATGAACGAAATAGACAGATCGCTGAGATAGGTGCCTCA
CTGATTAAGCATTGGTAACTGTCAGACCAAGTTTACTCATATATACTTTAGATTGATTTAAAACTTCATT
TTTAATTTAAAAGGATCTAGGTGAAGATCCTTTTTGATAATCTCATGACCAAAATCCCTTAACGTGAGTT
TTCGTTCCACTGAGCGTCAGACCCCGTAGAAAAGATCAAAGGATCTTCTTGAGATCCTTTTTTTCTGCGC
GTAATCTGCTGCTTGCAAACAAAAAAACCACCGCTACCAGCGGTGGTTTGTTTGCCGGATCAAGAGCTAC
CAACTCTTTTTCCGAAGGTAACTGGCTTCAGCAGAGCGCAGATACCAAATACTGTTCTTCTAGTGTAGCC
GTAGTTAGGCCACCACTTCAAGAACTCTGTAGCACCGCCTACATACCTCGCTCTGCTAATCCTGTTACCA
GTGGCTGCTGCCAGTGGCGATAAGTCGTGTCTTACCGGGTTGGACTCAAGACGATAGTTACCGGATAAGG
CGCAGCGGTCGGGCTGAACGGGGGGTTCGTGCACACAGCCCAGCTTGGAGCGAACGACCTACACCGAACT
GAGATACCTACAGCGTGAGCTATGAGAAAGCGCCACGCTTCCCGAAGGGAGAAAGGCGGACAGGTATCCG
GTAAGCGGCAGGGTCGGAACAGGAGAGCGCACGAGGGAGCTTCCAGGGGGAAACGCCTGGTATCTTTATA
GTCCTGTCGGGTTTCGCCACCTCTGACTTGAGCGTCGATTTTTGTGATGCTCGTCAGGGGGGCGGAGCCT
ATGGAAAAACGCCAGCAACGCGGCCTTTTTACGGTTCCTGGCCTTTTGCTGGCCTTTTGCTCACATGTTC
TTTCCTGCGTTATCCCCTGATTCTGTGGATAACCGTATTACCGCCTTTGAGTGAGCTGATACCGCTCGCC
GCAGCCGAACGACCGAGCGCAGCGAGTCAGTGAGCGAGGAAGCGGAAGAGCGCCCAATACGCAAACCGCC
TCTCCCCGCGCGTTGGCCGATTCATTAATGCAGCTGGCACGACAGGTTTCCCGACTGGAAAGCGGGCAGT
GAGCGCAACGCAATTAATGTGAGTTAGCTCACTCATTAGGCACCCCAGGC
